>Addgene plasmid #105446 | pCAGGS-Chronos-mRuby2-ST | addgene full sequence | sequence record 203778 | Addgene NGS Result
GGGGGGGGGGGGCGCGCGCCAGGCGGGGCGGGGCGGGGCGAGGGGCGGGGCGGGGCGAGGCGGAGAGGTG
CGGCGGCAGCCAATCAGAGCGGCGCGCTCCGAAAGTTTCCTTTTATGGCGAGGCGGCGGCGGCGGCGGCC
CTATAAAAAGCGAAGCGCGCGGCGGGCGGGAGTCGCTGCGCGCTGCCTTCGCCCCGTGCCCCGCTCCGCC
GCCGCCTCGCGCCGCCCGCCCCGGCTCTGACTGACCGCGTTACTCCCACAGGTGAGCGGGCGGGACGGCC
CTTCTCCTCCGGGCTGTAATTAGCGCTTGGTTTAATGACGGCTTGTTTCTTTTCTGTGGCTGCGTGAAAG
CCTTGAGGGGCTCCGGGAGGGCCCTTTGTGCGGGGGGAGCGGCTCGGGGGGTGCGTGCGTGTGTGTGTGC
GTGGGGAGCGCCGCGTGCGGCTCCGCGCTGCCCGGCGGCTGTGAGCGCTGCGGGCGCGGCGCGGGGCTTT
GTGCGCTCCGCAGTGTGCGCGAGGGGAGCGCGGCCGGGGGCGGTGCCCCGCGGTGCGGGGGGGGCTGCGA
GGGGAACAAAGGCTGCGTGCGGGGTGTGTGCGTGGGGGGGTGAGCAGGGGGTGTGGGCGCGTCGGTCGGG
CTGCAACCCCCCCTGCACCCCCCTCCCCGAGTTGCTGAGCACGGCCCGGCTTCGGGTGCGGGGCTCCGTA
CGGGGCGTGGCGCGGGGCTCGCCGTGCCGGGCGGGGGGTGGCGGCAGGTGGGGGTGCCGGGCGGGGCGGG
GCCGCCTCGGGCCGGGGAGGGCTCGGGGGAGGGGCGCGGCGGCCCCCGGAGCGCCGGCGGCTGTCGAGGC
GCGGCGAGCCGCAGCCATTGCCTTTTATGGTAATCGTGCGAGAGGGCGCAGGGACTTCCTTTGTCCCAAA
TCTGTGCGGAGCCGAAATCTGGGAGGCGCCGCCGCACCCCCTCTAGCGGGCGCGGGGCGAAGCGGTGCGG
CGCCGGCAGGAAGGAAATGGGCGGGGAGGGCCTTCGTGCGTCGCCGCGCCGCCGTCCCCTTCTCCCTCTC
CAGCCTCGGGGCTGTCCGCGGGGGGACGGCTGCCTTCGGGGGGGACGGGGCAGGGCGGGGTTCGGCTTCT
GGCGTGTGACCGGCGGCTCTAGAGCCTCTGCTAACCATGTTCATGCCTTCTTCTTTTTCCTACAGCTCCT
GGGCAACGTGCTGGTTATTGTGCTGTCTCATCATTTTGGCAAAGAATTCGGTACCGCGGGCCCGGGATCC
ACCGGTGCTAGTATGGAAACAGCCGCCACAATGACCCACGCCTTTATCTCAGCCGTGCCTAGCGCCGAAG
CCACAATTAGAGGCCTGCTGAGCGCCGCAGCAGTGGTGACACCAGCAGCAGACGCTCACGGAGAAACCTC
TAACGCCACAACAGCCGGAGCCGATCACGGTTGCTTCCCCCACATCAACCACGGAACCGAGCTGCAGCAC
AAGATCGCAGTGGGACTCCAGTGGTTCACCGTGATCGTGGCTATCGTGCAGCTCATCTTCTACGGTTGGC
ACAGCTTCAAGGCCACAACCGGCTGGGAGGAGGTCTACGTCTGCGTGATCGAGCTCGTCAAGTGCTTCAT
CGAGCTGTTCCACGAGGTCGACAGCCCAGCCACAGTGTACCAGACCAACGGAGGAGCCGTGATTTGGCTG
CGGTACAGCATGTGGCTCCTGACTTGCCCCGTGATCCTGATCCACCTGAGCAACCTGACCGGACTGCACG
AAGAGTACAGCAAGCGGACCATGACCATCCTGGTGACCGACATCGGCAACATCGTGTGGGGGATCACAGC
CGCCTTTACAAAGGGCCCCCTGAAGATCCTGTTCTTCATGATCGGCCTGTTCTACGGCGTGACTTGCTTC
TTCCAGATCGCCAAGGTGTATATCGAGAGCTACCACACCCTGCCCAAAGGCGTCTGCCGGAAGATTTGCA
AGATCATGGCCTACGTCTTCTTCTGCTCTTGGCTGATGTTCCCCGTGATGTTCATCGCCGGACACGAGGG
ACTGGGCCTGATCACACCTTACACCAGCGGAATCGGCCACCTGATCCTGGATCTGATCAGCAAGAACACT
TGGGGCTTCCTGGGCCACCACCTGAGAGTGAAGATCCACGAGCACATCCTGATCCACGGCGACATCCGGA
AGACAACCACCATCAACGTGGCCGGCGAGAACATGGAGATCGAGACCTTCGTCGACGAGGAGGAGGAGGG
AGGAGTGGCGGCCGCACCGGTAATGGTGTCTAAGGGCGAAGAGCTGATCAAGGAAAATATGCGTATGAAG
GTGGTCATGGAAGGTTCGGTCAACGGCCACCAATTCAAATGCACAGGTGAAGGAGAAGGCAATCCGTACA
TGGGAACTCAAACCATGAGGATCAAAGTCATCGAGGGAGGACCCCTGCCATTTGCCTTTGACATTCTTGC
CACGTCGTTCATGTATGGCAGCCGTACTTTTATCAAGTACCCGAAAGGCATTCCTGATTTCTTTAAACAG
TCCTTTCCTGAGGGTTTTACTTGGGAAAGAGTTACGAGATACGAAGATGGTGGAGTCGTCACCGTCATGC
AGGACACCAGCCTTGAGGATGGCTGTCTCGTTTACCACGTCCAAGTCAGAGGGGTAAACTTTCCCTCCAA
TGGTCCCGTGATGCAGAAGAAGACCAAGGGTTGGGAGCCTAATACAGAGATGATGTATCCAGCAGATGGT
GGTCTGAGGGGATACACTCATATGGCACTGAAAGTTGATGGTGGTGGCCATCTGTCTTGCTCTTTCGTAA
CAACTTACAGGTCAAAAAAGACCGTCGGGAACATCAAGATGCCCGGTATCCATGCCGTTGATCACCGCCT
GGAAAGGTTAGAGGAAAGTGACAATGAAATGTTCGTAGTACAACGCGAACACGCAGTTGCCAAGTTCGCC
GGGCTTGGTGGTGGGATGGACGAGCTGTACAAGGCCCTAGAGCAGTCCCAGCCCATCCTCAACACCAAGG
AGATGGCCCCGCAGAGCAAGCCTCCAGAGGAGCTGGAGATGAGCAGCATGCCCAGCCCCGTGGCCCCTCT
GCCCGCTCGCACGGAGGGCGTCATCGACATGCGGAGCATGTCCAGCATTGACAGCTTCATCAGCTGTGCC
ACGGACTTCCCTGAAGCCACCAGATTCTAAGGACTCGAGGCCGCAGGTAAGTATCAAGGTTACAAGACAG
GTTTAAGGAGACCAATAGAAACTGGGCTTGTCGAGACAGAGAAGACTCTTGCGTTTCTGATAGGCACCTA
TTGGTCTTACTGACATCCACTTTGCCTTTCTCTCCACAGGTGTCGACAATCAACCTCTGGATTACAAAAT
TTGTGAAAGATTGACTGGTATTCTTAACTATGTTGCTCCTTTTACGCTATGTGGATACGCTGCTTTAATG
CCTTTGTATCATGCTATTGCTTCCCGTATGGCTTTCATTTTCTCCTCCTTGTATAAATCCTGGTTGCTGT
CTCTTTATGAGGAGTTGTGGCCCGTTGTCAGGCAACGTGGCGTGGTGTGCACTGTGTTTGCTGACGCAAC
CCCCACTGGTTGGGGCATTGCCACCACCTGTCAGCTCCTTTCCGGGACTTTCGCTTTCCCCCTCCCTATT
GCCACGGCGGAACTCATCGCCGCCTGCCTTGCCCGCTGCTGGACAGGGGCTCGGCTGTTGGGCACTGACA
ATTCCGTGGTGTTGTCGGGGAAGCTGACGTCCTTTCCATGGCTGCTCGCCTGTGTTGCCACCTGGATTCT
GCGCGGGACGTCCTTCTGCTACGTCCCTTCGGCCCTCAATCCAGCGGACCTTCCTTCCCGCGGCCTGCTG
CCGGCTCTGCGGCCTCTTCCGCGTCTTCGCCTTCGCCCTCAGACGAGTCGGATCTCCCTTTGGGCCGCCT
CCCCGCCTGGAATTCGAGCTCGGTACGATCAGCCTCGACTGTGCCTTCTAGTTGCCAGCCATCTGTTGTT
TGCCCCTCCCCCGTGCCTTCCTTGACCCTGGAAGGTGCCACTCCCACTGTCCTTTCCTAATAAAATGAGG
AAATTGCATCGCATTGTCTGAGTAGGTGTCATTCTATTCTGGGGGGTGGGGTGGGGCAGGACAGCAAGGG
GGAGGATTGGGAAGACAATAGCCCAGCTTTTGTTCCCTTTAGTGAGGGTTAATTGCGCGCTTGGCGTAAT
CATGGTCATAGCTGTTTCCTGTGTGAAATTGTTATCCGCTAATTCACTCCTCAGGTGCAGGCTGCCTATC
AGAAGGTGGTGGCTGGTGTGGCCAATGCCCTGGCTCACAAATACCACTGAGATCTTTTTCCCTCTGCCAA
AAATTATGGGGACATCATGAAGCCCCTTGAGCATCTGACTTCTGGCTAATAAAGGAAATTTATTTTCATT
GCAATAGTGTGTTGGAATTTTTTGTGTCTCTCACTCGGAAGGACATATGGGAGGGCAAATCATTTAAAAC
ATCAGAATGAGTATTTGGTTTAGAGTTTGGCAACATATGCCCATATGCTGGCTGCCATGAACAAAGGTTG
GCTATAAAGAGGTCATCAGTATATGAAACAGCCCCCTGCTGTCCATTCCTTATTCCATAGAAAAGCCTTG
ACTTGAGGTTAGATTTTTTTTATATTTTGTTTTGTGTTATTTTTTTCTTTAACATCCCTAAAATTTTCCT
TACATGTTTTACTAGCCAGATTTTTCCTCCTCTCCTGACTACTCCCAGTCATAGCTGTCCCTCTTCTCTT
ATGGAGATCCCTCGACCTGCAGCCCAAGCTTGGCGTAATCATGGTCATAGCTGTTTCCTGTGTGAAATTG
TTATCCGCTCACAATTCCACACAACATACGAGCCGGAAGCATAAAGTGTAAAGCCTGGGGTGCCTAATGA
GTGAGCTAACTCACATTAATTGCGTTGCGCTCACTGCCCGCTTTCCAGTCGGGAAACCTGTCGTGCCAGC
GGATCCGCATCTCAATTAGTCAGCAACCATAGTCCCGCCCCTAACTCCGCCCATCCCGCCCCTAACTCCG
CCCAGTTCCGCCCATTCTCCGCCCCATGGCTGACTAATTTTTTTTATTTATGCAGAGGCCGAGGCCGCCT
CGGCCTCTGAGCTATTCCAGAAGTAGTGAGGAGGCTTTTTTGGAGGCCTAGGCTTTTGCAAAAAGCTAAC
TTGTTTATTGCAGCTTATAATGGTTACAAATAAAGCAATAGCATCACAAATTTCACAAATAAAGCATTTT
TTTCACTGCATTCTAGTTGTGGTTTGTCCAAACTCATCAATGTATCTTATCATGTCTGGATCCGCTGCAT
TAATGAATCGGCCAACGCGCGGGGAGAGGCGGTTTGCGTATTGGGCGCTCTTCCGCTTCCTCGCTCACTG
ACTCGCTGCGCTCGGTCGTTCGGCTGCGGCGAGCGGTATCAGCTCACTCAAAGGCGGTAATACGGTTATC
CACAGAATCAGGGGATAACGCAGGAAAGAACATGTGAGCAAAAGGCCAGCAAAAGGCCAGGAACCGTAAA
AAGGCCGCGTTGCTGGCGTTTTTCCATAGGCTCCGCCCCCCTGACGAGCATCACAAAAATCGACGCTCAA
GTCAGAGGTGGCGAAACCCGACAGGACTATAAAGATACCAGGCGTTTCCCCCTGGAAGCTCCCTCGTGCG
CTCTCCTGTTCCGACCCTGCCGCTTACCGGATACCTGTCCGCCTTTCTCCCTTCGGGAAGCGTGGCGCTT
TCTCATAGCTCACGCTGTAGGTATCTCAGTTCGGTGTAGGTCGTTCGCTCCAAGCTGGGCTGTGTGCACG
AACCCCCCGTTCAGCCCGACCGCTGCGCCTTATCCGGTAACTATCGTCTTGAGTCCAACCCGGTAAGACA
CGACTTATCGCCACTGGCAGCAGCCACTGGTAACAGGATTAGCAGAGCGAGGTATGTAGGCGGTGCTACA
GAGTTCTTGAAGTGGTGGCCTAACTACGGCTACACTAGAAGAACAGTATTTGGTATCTGCGCTCTGCTGA
AGCCAGTTACCTTCGGAAAAAGAGTTGGTAGCTCTTGATCCGGCAAACAAACCACCGCTGGTAGCGGTGG
TTTTTTTGTTTGCAAGCAGCAGATTACGCGCAGAAAAAAAGGATCTCAAGAAGATCCTTTGATCTTTTCT
ACGGGGTCTGACGCTCAGTGGAACGAAAACTCACGTTAAGGGATTTTGGTCATGAGATTATCAAAAAGGA
TCTTCACCTAGATCCTTTTAAATTAAAAATGAAGTTTTAAATCAATCTAAAGTATATATGAGTAAACTTG
GTCTGACAGTTACCAATGCTTAATCAGTGAGGCACCTATCTCAGCGATCTGTCTATTTCGTTCATCCATA
GTTGCCTGACTCCCCGTCGTGTAGATAACTACGATACGGGAGGGCTTACCATCTGGCCCCAGTGCTGCAA
TGATACCGCGAGACCCACGCTCACCGGCTCCAGATTTATCAGCAATAAACCAGCCAGCCGGAAGGGCCGA
GCGCAGAAGTGGTCCTGCAACTTTATCCGCCTCCATCCAGTCTATTAATTGTTGCCGGGAAGCTAGAGTA
AGTAGTTCGCCAGTTAATAGTTTGCGCAACGTTGTTGCCATTGCTACAGGCATCGTGGTGTCACGCTCGT
CGTTTGGTATGGCTTCATTCAGCTCCGGTTCCCAACGATCAAGGCGAGTTACATGATCCCCCATGTTGTG
CAAAAAAGCGGTTAGCTCCTTCGGTCCTCCGATCGTTGTCAGAAGTAAGTTGGCCGCAGTGTTATCACTC
ATGGTTATGGCAGCACTGCATAATTCTCTTACTGTCATGCCATCCGTAAGATGCTTTTCTGTGACTGGTG
AGTACTCAACCAAGTCATTCTGAGAATAGTGTATGCGGCGACCGAGTTGCTCTTGCCCGGCGTCAATACG
GGATAATACCGCGCCACATAGCAGAACTTTAAAAGTGCTCATCATTGGAAAACGTTCTTCGGGGCGAAAA
CTCTCAAGGATCTTACCGCTGTTGAGATCCAGTTCGATGTAACCCACTCGTGCACCCAACTGATCTTCAG
CATCTTTTACTTTCACCAGCGTTTCTGGGTGAGCAAAAACAGGAAGGCAAAATGCCGCAAAAAAGGGAAT
AAGGGCGACACGGAAATGTTGAATACTCATACTCTTCCTTTTTCAATATTATTGAAGCATTTATCAGGGT
TATTGTCTCATGAGCGGATACATATTTGAATGTATTTAGAAAAATAAACAAATAGGGGTTCCGCGCACAT
TTCCCCGAAAAGTGCCACCTGGGTCGACATTGATTATTGACTAGTTATTAATAGTAATCAATTACGGGGT
CATTAGTTCATAGCCCATATATGGAGTTCCGCGTTACATAACTTACGGTAAATGGCCCGCCTGGCTGACC
GCCCAACGACCCCCGCCCATTGACGTCAATAATGACGTATGTTCCCATAGTAACGCCAATAGGGACTTTC
CATTGACGTCAATGGGTGGAGTATTTACGGTAAACTGCCCACTTGGCAGTACATCAAGTGTATCATATGC
CAAGTACGCCCCCTATTGACGTCAATGACGGTAAATGGCCCGCCTGGCATTATGCCCAGTACATGACCTT
ATGGGACTTTCCTACTTGGCAGTACATCTACGTATTAGTCATCGCTATTACCATGGTCGAGGTGAGCCCC
ACGTTCTGCTTCACTCTCCCCATCTCCCCCCCCTCCCCACCCCCAATTTTGTATTTATTTATTTTTTAAT
TATTTTGTGCAGCGATGGGGGC
Features (pLannotate 1.2.2; 26 found; start..end, strand, type, name):
    169..1185    +  intron         chimeric intron: chimera between introns from chicken β-actin and rabbit β-globin
   1183..1239    +  CDS            HBB (fragment): HBB_LEPEU - Experimental evidence at protein level: Swiss-Prot protein existence level 1. Involved in oxygen transport from the lung to the various peripheral tissues. From Lepus europaeus (European hare).
   1239..1266    +  misc_feature   MCS (fragment): multiple cloning site
   1899..1926    +  CDS            CoChR (fragment): high-photocurrent channelrhodopsin from Chloromonas oogama (Shemesh et al., 2017)
   2263..2973    +  CDS            mRuby2: mRuby2 is a basic (constitutively fluorescent) red fluorescent protein published in 2012, derived from Entacmaea quadricolor. It has moderate acid sensitivity.
   2956..3177    +  CDS            Kcnb1 (fragment): KCNB1_RAT - Experimental evidence at protein level: Swiss-Prot protein existence level 1. Voltage-gated potassium channel that mediates transmembrane potassium transport in excitable membranes, primarily in the brain, but also in the pancreas and cardiovascular system. Contributes to the regulation of the action potential (AP) repolarization, duration and frequency of repetitive AP firing in neurons, muscle cells and endocrine cells and plays a role in homeostatic attenuation of electrical excitability throughout the brain (PubMed:10024359, PubMed:10618149, PubMed:12451110, PubMed:17379638, Pu
   3197..3329    +  intron         chimeric intron: chimera between introns from human β-globin and immunoglobulin heavy chain genes
   3338..3926    +  misc_feature   WPRE: woodchuck hepatitis virus posttranscriptional regulatory element
   3930..3946    +  misc_feature   MCS (fragment): pUC18/19 multiple cloning site
   3959..4070    +  polyA_signal   bGH poly(A) signal: bovine growth hormone polyadenylation signal
   4166..4184    -  promoter       T3 promoter: promoter for bacteriophage T3 RNA polymerase
   4243..4317    +  CDS            HBB (fragment): HBB_PONPY - Experimental evidence at transcript level: Swiss-Prot protein existence level 2. Involved in oxygen transport from the lung to the various peripheral tissues. From Pongo pygmaeus (Bornean orangutan).
   4388..4443    +  polyA_signal   β-globin poly(A) signal: rabbit β-globin polyadenylation signal (Gil and Proudfoot, 1987)
   4828..4844    -  protein_bind   lac operator: The lac repressor binds to the lac operator to inhibit transcription in E. coli. This inhibition can be relieved by adding lactose or isopropyl-β-D-thiogalactopyranoside (IPTG). lac repressor encoded by lacI
   4852..4882    -  promoter       lac promoter: promoter for the E. coli lac operon
   4897..4918    -  protein_bind   CAP binding site: CAP binding activates transcription in the presence of cAMP. E. coli catabolite activator protein
   4931..4970    -  CDS            lacI (fragment): lac repressor; lacI; The lac repressor binds to the lac operator to inhibit transcription in E. coli. This inhibition can be relieved by adding lactose or isopropyl-β-D-thiogalactopyranoside (IPTG).
   4977..4999    +  promoter       SV40 promoter (fragment): SV40 enhancer and early promoter
   5023..5158    +  rep_origin     SV40 ori: SV40 origin of replication
   5178..5312    +  polyA_signal   SV40 poly(A) signal: SV40 polyadenylation signal
   5314..5368    -  CDS            lacI (fragment): lac repressor; lacI; The lac repressor binds to the lac operator to inhibit transcription in E. coli. This inhibition can be relieved by adding lactose or isopropyl-β-D-thiogalactopyranoside (IPTG).
   5551..6139    -  rep_origin     ori: high-copy-number ColE1/pMB1/pBR322/pUC origin of replication
   6310..7170    -  CDS            AmpR: β-lactamase; bla; confers resistance to ampicillin, carbenicillin, and related antibiotics
   7171..7275    -  promoter       AmpR promoter: bla
   7306..7685    +  enhancer       CMV enhancer: human cytomegalovirus immediate early enhancer
   7687..168     +  promoter       chicken β-actin promoter (across the origin): No description available
