[The description below was written by a language model from this plasmid's Addgene catalogue record and pLannotate feature annotations shown in this document.]
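Description:
pCAGGS-Chronos-mRuby2-ST is a mammalian expression plasmid built on the pCAGGS backbone, roughly 7.8 kb in total, for strong constitutive expression of a soma-targeted optogenetic actuator in neurons. It is propagated in E. coli as a high-copy plasmid through a ColE1/pUC-type origin and selected with ampicillin via the β-lactamase gene. The backbone also carries an SV40 origin of replication, which permits episomal amplification in cells expressing large T antigen, along with remnants of lac regulatory sequences and a T3 promoter left over from earlier cloning vectors.

Expression is driven by the CAG arrangement: the CMV immediate-early enhancer, the chicken β-actin promoter and a chimeric chicken β-actin/rabbit β-globin intron. The insert of about 1.9 kb encodes the fast cation channelrhodopsin Chronos fused at its C terminus to the red fluorescent protein mRuby2, followed by a soma-targeting motif. The feature table identifies this motif as a fragment of the rat Kv2.1 potassium channel (Kcnb1), which restricts the fusion to the cell body and proximal dendrites. The automated annotation does not label the opsin itself, showing only a short match to the related channelrhodopsin CoChR within that region, so the Chronos identity rests on the catalogue entry. Downstream lie a second small chimeric intron, a WPRE to enhance transcript stability and expression, and a bovine growth hormone polyadenylation signal, with the backbone's rabbit β-globin poly(A) signal further along.

Confining the opsin to the soma reduces unintended activation of passing neurites. This suits the construct to spatially precise photostimulation, such as the three-dimensional holographic optogenetics described in the associated publication, with mRuby2 marking expressing cells. The record does not state the delivery method.
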