Addgene plasmid #105446: pCAGGS-Chronos-mRuby2-ST
Purpose: Cation channelrhodopsin Chronos fused to mRuby2 fluorophore and targeted to the neuronal soma and proximal dendrites
Depositing lab: Hillel Adesnik. Depositing organization: University of California, Berkeley. Publication: Three-dimensional scanless holographic optogenetics with temporal focusing (3D-SHOT). Pegard NC, Mardinly AR, Oldenburg IA, Sridharan S, Waller L, Adesnik H. Nat Commun. 2017 Oct 31;8(1):1228. doi: 10.1038/s41467-017-01031-3. PubMed 29089483.
Backbone
  Vector backbone: pCAGGS
  Backbone size w/o insert (bp): 5855
  Total vector size (bp): 7763
Growth in bacteria
  Bacterial resistance: Ampicillin, 100 μg/mL
  Growth temperature: 37°C
  Growth strain: DH5alpha
  Copy number: High Copy
Gene/Insert
  Gene/Insert name: Chronos-mRuby2-ST
  Insert size (bp): 1908
  Promoter: pCAGGS
  Tag / fusion protein: mRuby2; soma targeting motif (C terminal on insert)
  Cloning method: Ligation Independent Cloning
  Sequencing primers: 5′ Custom; 3′ WPRE-R
Terms and licenses: Academic/Nonprofit Terms; Industry Terms: Not Available to Industry
How to cite: pCAGGS-Chronos-mRuby2-ST was a gift from Hillel Adesnik (Addgene plasmid # 105446 ; http://n2t.net/addgene:105446 ; RRID:Addgene_105446)
