>Addgene plasmid #105446 | pCAGGS-Chronos-mRuby2-ST | depositor partial sequence | sequence record 199593 | Coding region
ATGGAAACAGCCGCCACAATGACCCACGCCTTTATCTCAGCCGTGCCTAGCGCCGAAGCCACAATTAGAG
GCCTGCTGAGCGCCGCAGCAGTGGTGACACCAGCAGCAGACGCTCACGGAGAAACCTCTAACGCCACAAC
AGCCGGAGCCGATCACGGTTGCTTCCCCCACATCAACCACGGAACCGAGCTGCAGCACAAGATCGCAGTG
GGACTCCAGTGGTTCACCGTGATCGTGGCTATCGTGCAGCTCATCTTCTACGGTTGGCACAGCTTCAAGG
CCACAACCGGCTGGGAGGAGGTCTACGTCTGCGTGATCGAGCTCGTCAAGTGCTTCATCGAGCTGTTCCA
CGAGGTCGACAGCCCAGCCACAGTGTACCAGACCAACGGAGGAGCCGTGATTTGGCTGCGGTACAGCATG
TGGCTCCTGACTTGCCCCGTGATCCTGATCCACCTGAGCAACCTGACCGGACTGCACGAAGAGTACAGCA
AGCGGACCATGACCATCCTGGTGACCGACATCGGCAACATCGTGTGGGGGATCACAGCCGCCTTTACAAA
GGGCCCCCTGAAGATCCTGTTCTTCATGATCGGCCTGTTCTACGGCGTGACTTGCTTCTTCCAGATCGCC
AAGGTGTATATCGAGAGCTACCACACCCTGCCCAAAGGCGTCTGCCGGAAGATTTGCAAGATCATGGCCT
ACGTCTTCTTCTGCTCTTGGCTGATGTTCCCCGTGATGTTCATCGCCGGACACGAGGGACTGGGCCTGAT
CACACCTTACACCAGCGGAATCGGCCACCTGATCCTGGATCTGATCAGCAAGAACACTTGGGGCTTCCTG
GGCCACCACCTGAGAGTGAAGATCCACGAGCACATCCTGATCCACGGCGACATCCGGAAGACAACCACCA
TCAACGTGGCCGGCGAGAACATGGAGATCGAGACCTTCGTCGACGAGGAGGAGGAGGGAGGAGTGGCGGC
CGCACCGGTAATGGTGTCTAAGGGCGAAGAGCTGATCAAGGAAAATATGCGTATGAAGGTGGTCATGGAA
GGTTCGGTCAACGGCCACCAATTCAAATGCACAGGTGAAGGAGAAGGCAATCCGTACATGGGAACTCAAA
CCATGAGGATCAAAGTCATCGAGGGAGGACCCCTGCCATTTGCCTTTGACATTCTTGCCACGTCGTTCAT
GTATGGCAGCCGTACTTTTATCAAGTACCCGAAAGGCATTCCTGATTTCTTTAAACAGTCCTTTCCTGAG
GGTTTTACTTGGGAAAGAGTTACGAGATACGAAGATGGTGGAGTCGTCACCGTCATGCAGGACACCAGCC
TTGAGGATGGCTGTCTCGTTTACCACGTCCAAGTCAGAGGGGTAAACTTTCCCTCCAATGGTCCCGTGAT
GCAGAAGAAGACCAAGGGTTGGGAGCCTAATACAGAGATGATGTATCCAGCAGATGGTGGTCTGAGGGGA
TACACTCATATGGCACTGAAAGTTGATGGTGGTGGCCATCTGTCTTGCTCTTTCGTAACAACTTACAGGT
CAAAAAAGACCGTCGGGAACATCAAGATGCCCGGTATCCATGCCGTTGATCACCGCCTGGAAAGGTTAGA
GGAAAGTGACAATGAAATGTTCGTAGTACAACGCGAACACGCAGTTGCCAAGTTCGCCGGGCTTGGTGGT
GGGATGGACGAGCTGTACAAGGCCCTAGAGCAGTCCCAGCCCATCCTCAACACCAAGGAGATGGCCCCGC
AGAGCAAGCCTCCAGAGGAGCTGGAGATGAGCAGCATGCCCAGCCCCGTGGCCCCTCTGCCCGCACGCAC
GGAGGGCGTCATCGACATGCGGAGCATGTCCAGCATTGACAGCTTCATCAGCTGTGCCACGGACTTCCCT
GAAGCCACCAGATTCTAA
